Addgene plasmid #134798: pED14xR-3
Purpose: IPTG inducible expression of R-TAGA-Evo1 qtRNA
Depositing lab: Ahmed Badran. Depositing organization: Broad Institute. Publication: Multiplex suppression of four quadruplet codons via tRNA directed evolution. DeBenedictis EA, Carver GD, Chung CZ, Soll D, Badran AH. Nat Commun. 2021 Sep 29;12(1):5706. doi: 10.1038/s41467-021-25948-y. PubMed 34588441.
Backbone
  Vector backbone: RK2 SpecR
  Total vector size (bp): 3240
  Vector type: Bacterial Expression, Synthetic Biology
Growth in bacteria
  Bacterial resistance: Spectinomycin, 50 μg/mL
  Growth temperature: 37°C
  Growth strain: DH5alpha
  Growth instructions: Grow in glucose to suppress expression of qtRNA
  Copy number: Low Copy
Gene/Insert
  Gene/Insert name: R-TAGA-Evo1 qtRNA
  Species: Synthetic
Terms and licenses: Academic/Nonprofit Terms; Industry Terms: Not Available to Industry
Depositor comments: The lacI repressor must also be expressed in order to make the ProK-LacI promoter IPTG-inducible. These can be provided by the host strain, or on another plasmid. For example, E coli S2060s (Addgene Bacterial strain #105064), encode lacI.
How to cite: pED14xR-3 was a gift from Ahmed Badran (Addgene plasmid # 134798 ; http://n2t.net/addgene:134798 ; RRID:Addgene_134798)
