[The description below was written by a language model from this plasmid's Addgene catalogue record and pLannotate feature annotations shown in this document.]
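Description:
pED14xR-3 is a small (about 3.2 kb), low-copy bacterial expression plasmid built on an RK2 (IncP) replicon with spectinomycin selection, made for synthetic biology work on expanded genetic codes in E. coli. Replication depends on two annotated elements: oriV, which spans the numbering origin of the sequence, and the trfA gene, whose product binds and activates oriV. Selection comes from the aadA aminoglycoside adenylyltransferase (SmR), which confers resistance to spectinomycin and streptomycin and is driven here by the bla (AmpR) promoter.

The payload is a synthetic quadruplet-decoding tRNA, R-TAGA-Evo1 qtRNA. Its name suggests an arginine-type scaffold evolved to read the four-base codon TAGA, although the record does not spell this out. The feature table places a roughly 75 nt tRNA on the reverse strand, with a lac operator upstream and a putative bacterial terminator fragment downstream. An rrnB T1 terminator lies further upstream of the cassette, where it presumably insulates it from read-through transcription. The depositor describes the promoter as a ProK-LacI hybrid, but the promoter itself is not annotated in the table.

The plasmid carries no lacI, so IPTG-inducible control works only if the lac repressor is supplied by the host strain or by a second plasmid. The record also notes that glucose is used to keep qtRNA expression suppressed during propagation. The construct belongs to a study on directed evolution of tRNAs for suppressing several quadruplet codons at once. It is suited to controlled qtRNA expression alongside compatible plasmids carrying reporters or genes that contain the matching four-base codon.
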