Features (pLannotate 1.2.2; 8 found; start..end, strand, type, name):
    611..1759    +  CDS            trfA: trans-acting replication protein that binds to and activates oriV
   1789..1860    +  promoter       AmpR promoter: bla
   1861..2652    +  CDS            SmR: aminoglycoside adenylyltransferase (Murphy, 1985); aadA; confers resistance to spectinomycin and streptomycin
   2751..2780    -  terminator     bacterial terminator (fragment): putative bacterial transcription terminator
   2822..2896    -  ncRNA          tRNA: Accession: RF00005 - tRNA
   2941..2957    -  protein_bind   lac operator: The lac repressor binds to the lac operator to inhibit transcription in E. coli. This inhibition can be relieved by adding lactose or isopropyl-β-D-thiogalactopyranoside (IPTG). lac repressor encoded by lacI
   3149..3193    -  terminator     rrnB T1 terminator: transcription terminator T1 from the E. coli rrnB gene
   3209..464     +  rep_origin     oriV (fragment) (across the origin): incP origin of replication
>Addgene plasmid #134798 | pED14xR-3 | addgene full sequence | sequence record 266458 | Addgene NGS Result
CACTTGAGGGGCCGACTCACCCGGCGCGGCGTTGACAGATGAGGGGCAGGCTCGATTTCGGCCGGCGACG
TGGAGCTGGCCAGCCTCGCAAATCGGCGAAAACGCCTGATTTTACGCGAGTTTCCCACAGATGATGTGGA
CAAGCCTGGGGATAAGTGCCCTGCGGTATTGACACTTGAGGGGCGCGACTACTGACAGATGAGGGGCGCG
ATCCTTGACACTTGAGGGGCAGAGTGCTGACAGATGAGGGGCGCACCTATTGACATTTGAGGGGCTGTCC
ACAGGCAGAAAATCCAGCATTTGCAAGGGTTTCCGCCCGTTTTTCGGCCACCGCTAACCTGTCTTTTAAC
CTGCTTTTAAACCAATATTTATAAACCTTGTTTTTAACCAGGGCTGCGCCCTGTGCGCGTGACCGCGCAC
GCCGAAGGGGGGTGCCCCCCCTTCTCGAACCCTCCCGGCCCGCTAACGCGGGCCTCCCATCCCCCCAGGG
GCTGCGCCCCTCGGCCGCGAACGGCCTCACCCCAAAAATGGAGGTTTCTCTTCTTTCACTTTACGGCTAG
CTCAGCCCTAGGTATTATGCTAGCAGCCCCATACGATATAAGGAGGGTGAATGAATCGGACGTTTGACCG
GAAGGCATACAGGCAAGAACTGATCGACGCGGGGTTTTCCGCCGAGGATGCCGAAACCATCGCAAGCCGC
ACCGTCATGCGTGCGCCCCGCGAAACCTTCCAGTCCGTCGGCTCGATGGTCCAGCAAGCTACGGCCAAGA
TCGAGCGCGACAGCGTGCAACTGGCTCCCCCTGCCCTGCCCGCGCCATCGGCCGCCGTGGAGCGTTCGCG
TCGTCTCGAACAGGAGGCGGCAGGTTTGGCGAAGTCGATGACCATCGACACGCGAGGAACTATGACGACC
AAGAAGCGAAAAACCGCCGGCGAGGACCTGGCAAAACAGGTCAGCGAGGCCAAGCAGGCCGCGTTGCTGA
AACACACGAAGCAGCAGATCAAGGAAATGCAGCTTTCCTTGTTCGATATTGCGCCGTGGCCGGACACGAT
GCGAGCGATGCCAAACGACACGGCCCGCTCTGCCCTGTTCACCACGCGCAACAAGAAAATCCCGCGCGAG
GCGCTGCAAAACAAGGTCATTTTCCACGTCAACAAGGACGTGAAGATCACCTACACCGGCGTCGAGCTGC
GGGCCGACGATGACGAACTGGTGTGGCAGCAGGTGTTGGAGTACGCGAAGCGCACCCCTATCGGCGAGCC
GATCACCTTCACGTTCTACGAGCTTTGCCAGGACCTGGGCTGGTCGATCAATGGCCGGTATTACACGAAG
GCCGAGGAATGCCTGTCGCGCCTACAGGCGACGGCGATGGGCTTCACGTCCGACCGCGTTGGGCACCTGG
AATCGGTGTCGCTGCTGCACCGCTTCCGCGTCCTGGACCGTGGCAAGAAAACGTCCCGTTGCCAGGTCCT
GATCGACGAGGAAATCGTCGTGCTGTTTGCTGGCGACCACTACACGAAATTCATATGGGAGAAGTACCGC
AAGCTGTCGCCGACGGCCCGACGGATGTTCGACTATTTCAGCTCGCACCGGGAGCCGTACCCGCTCAAGC
TGGAAACCTTCCGCCTCATGTGCGGATCGGATTCCACCCGCGTGAAGAAGTGGCGCGAGCAGGTCGGCGA
AGCCTGCGAAGAGTTGCGAGGCAGCGGCCTGGTGGAACACGCCTGGGTCAATGATGACCTGGTGCATTGC
AAACGCTAGACGGCCTATTTGGCCTATTTTTCTAAATACATTCAAATATGTATCCGCTCATGAGACAATA
ACCCTGATAAATGCTTCAATAATATTGAAAAAGGAAGAGTATGAGGGAAGCGGTGATCGCCGAAGTATCG
ACTCAACTATCAGAGGTAGTTGGCGTCATCGAGCGCCATCTCGAACCGACGTTGCTGGCCGTACATTTGT
ACGGCTCCGCAGTGGATGGCGGCCTGAAGCCACACAGTGATATTGATTTGCTGGTTACGGTGACCGTAAG
GCTTGATGAAACAACGCGGCGAGCTTTGATCAACGACCTTTTGGAAACTTCGGCTTCCCCTGGAGAGAGC
GAGATTCTCCGCGCTGTAGAAGTCACCATTGTTGTGCACGACGACATCATTCCGTGGCGTTATCCAGCTA
AGCGCGAACTGCAATTTGGAGAATGGCAGCGCAATGACATTCTTGCAGGTATCTTCGAGCCAGCCACGAT
CGACATTGATCTGGCTATCTTGCTGACAAAAGCAAGAGAACATAGCGTTGCCTTGGTAGGTCCAGCGGCG
GAGGAACTCTTTGATCCGGTTCCTGAACAGGATCTATTTGAGGCGCTAAATGAAACCTTAACGCTATGGA
ACTCGCCGCCCGACTGGGCTGGCGATGAGCGAAATGTAGTGCTTACGTTGTCCCGCATTTGGTACAGCGC
AGTAACCGGCAAAATCGCGCCGAAGGATGTCGCTGCCGACTGGGCAATGGAGCGCCTGCCGGCCCAGTAT
CAGCCCGTCATACTTGAAGCTAGACAGGCTTATCTTGGACAAGAAGAAGATCGCTTGGCCTCGCGCGCAG
ATCAGTTGGAAGAATTTGTCCACTACGTGAAAGGCGAGATCACCAAGGTAGTCGGCAAATAAACGCCATG
GGCATTAAAAAATGCCCTCTTGGGTTATCAAGAGGGTCATTATATTTGCTGAGGAGTGCCGTTAATTAAG
TCGGATGAATGGCAGAAGCTTAAAAAAAATCCTTAGCTTTCGCTAAGGATCTGCAGGTCGACGGATCCTG
CTGAAGGTTACGGAGAATATGGTGCATCCGGGAGGATTCGAACCTCCGACCGATCGGTTTAGAAGCCGAG
TACTCTATCCAGCTGAGCTACGGATGCATCGGGAAAACTTATTCTACAAGGGACCCATCTTGTCTGCTAA
TTGTTATCCGCTCACAATTATCTTACTGCGCAGATACGCCCTCGTCAATCCCTTAATAGCAAAATGCCTT
TTGATCGGCGAGAAAGTCAGCAGGCCGCTTAGTTAGCCGTGCACTGATCATATCGTCAATTATTACCTCC
ACGGGGAGAGCCTGAGCAAACTGGCCTCAGGCATTTGAGAAGCACAAGGGTCCCTAAGTCTCCTCAGCAA
AACGAAAGGCCCAGTCTTTCGACTGAGCCTTTCGTTTTATTTGACCGGATGTCCTCTTACTGACAGATGA
GGGGCGGACGTTGA
